>Addgene plasmid #209243 | pCAG/ATP8B4(E170Q)-HA | addgene full sequence | sequence record 413044 | Addgene NGS Result
ATTATTGAAGCATTTATCAGGGTTATTGTCTCATGAGCGGATACATATTTGAATGTATTTAGAAAAATAA
ACAAATAGGGGTTCCGCGCACATTTCCCCGAAAAGTGCCACCTGGGTCGAGCAGTGTGGTTTTCAAGAGG
AAGCAAAAAGCCTCTCCACCCAGGCCTGGAATGTTTCCACCCAATGTCGAGCAGTGTGGTTTTGCAAGAG
GAAGCAAAAAGCCTCTCCACCCAGGCCTGGAATGTTTCCACCCAATGTCGAGCAAACCCCGCCCAGCGTC
TTGTCATTGGCGAATTAATTCGAACACGCAGATGCAGTCGGGGCGGCGCGGTCCCAGGTCCACTTCGCAT
ATTAAGGTGACGCGTGTGGCCTCGAACACCGAGCGACCCTGCAGCCAATATGGGATCGGCCATTGAACAA
GATGGATTGCACGCAGGTTCTCCGGCCGCTTGGGTGGAGAGGCTATTCGGCTATGACTGGGCACAACAGA
CAATCGGCTGCTCTGATGCCGCCGTGTTCCGGCTGTCAGCGCAGGGGCGCCCGGTTCTTTTTGTCAAGAC
CGACCTGTCCGGTGCCCTGAATGAACTGCAGGACGAGGCAGCGCGGCTATCGTGGCTGGCCACGACGGGC
GTTCCTTGCGCAGCTGTGCTCGACGTTGTCACTGAAGCGGGAAGGGACTGGCTGCTATTGGGCGAAGTGC
CGGGGCAGGATCTCCTGTCATCTCACCTTGCTCCTGCCGAGAAAGTATCCATCATGGCTGATGCAATGCG
GCGGCTGCATACGCTTGATCCGGCTACCTGCCCATTCGACCACCAAGCGAAACATCGCATCGAGCGAGCA
CGTACTCGGATGGAAGCCGGTCTTGTCGATCAGGATGATCTGGACGAAGAGCATCAGGGGCTCGCGCCAG
CCGAACTGTTCGCCAGGCTCAAGGCGCGCATGCCCGACGGCGATGATCTCGTCGTGACCCATGGCGATGC
CTGCTTGCCGAATATCATGGTGGAAAATGGCCGCTTTTCTGGATTCATCGACTGTGGCCGGCTGGGTGTG
GCGGACCGCTATCAGGACATAGCGTTGGCTACCCGTGATATTGCTGAAGAGCTTGGCGGCGAATGGGCTG
ACCGCTTCCTCGTGCTTTACGGTATCGCCGCTCCCGATTCGCAGCGCATCGCCTTCTATCGCCTTCTTGA
CGAGTTCTTCTGAGGGGATCGGCAATAAAAAGACAGAATAAAACGCACGGGTGTTGGGTCGTTTGTTCGG
ATCCGTCGACATTGATTATTGACTAGTTATTAATAGTAATCAATTACGGGGTCATTAGTTCATAGCCCAT
ATATGGAGTTCCGCGTTACATAACTTACGGTAAATGGCCCGCCTGGCTGACCGCCCAACGACCCCCGCCC
ATTGACGTCAATAATGACGTATGTTCCCATAGTAACGCCAATAGGGACTTTCCATTGACGTCAATGGGTG
GAGTATTTACGGTAAACTGCCCACTTGGCAGTACATCAAGTGTATCATATGCCAAGTACGCCCCCTATTG
ACGTCAATGACGGTAAATGGCCCGCCTGGCATTATGCCCAGTACATGACCTTATGGGACTTTCCTACTTG
GCAGTACATCTACGTATTAGTCATCGCTATTACCATGGTCGAGGTGAGCCCCACGTTCTGCTTCACTCTC
CCCATCTCCCCCCCCTCCCCACCTCCTATGTATCGATCAGTTATGCTGTCGTGAGGGGGGGGGGGGGGGG
GGGGAGGGGGGGGGGGGGGGGGGGGGGCGGGGCGGGGGGGGGGGGGGGGGGGGGCGGGGCGGGGCGAGGC
GGAGAGGTGCGGCGGCAGCCAATCAGAGCGGCGCGCTCCGAAAGTTTCCTTTTATGGCGAGGCGGCGGCG
GCGGCGGCCCTATAAAAAGCGAAGCGCGCGGCGGGCGGGAGTCGCTGCGCGCTGCCTTCGCCCCGTGCCC
CGCTCCGCCGCCGCCTCGCGCCGCCCGCCCCGGCTCTGACTGACCGCGTTACTCCCACAGGTGAGCGGGC
GGGACGGCCCTTCTCCTCCGGGCTGTAATTAGCGCTTGGTTTAATGACGGCTTGTTTCTTTTCTGTGGCT
GCGTGAAAGCCTTGAGGGGCTCCGGGAGGGCCCTTTGTGCGGGGGGAGCGGCTCGGGGGGTGCGTGCGTG
TGTGTGTGCGTGGGGAGCGCCGCGTGCGGCTCCGCGCTGCCCGGCGGCTGTGAGCGCTGCGGGCGCGGCG
CGGGGCTTTGTGCGCTCCGCAGTGTGCGCGAGGGGAGCGCGGCCGGGGGCGGTGCCCCGCGGTGCGGGGG
GGGCTGCGAGGGGAACAAAGGCTGCGTGCGGGGTGTGTGCGTGGGGGGGTGAGCAGGGGGTGTGGGCGCG
TCGGTCGGGCTGCAACCCCCCCTGCACCCCCCTCCCCGAGTTGCTGAGCACGGCCCGGCTTCGGGTGCGG
GGCTCCGTACGGGGCGTGGCGCGGGGCTCGCCGTGCCGGGCGGGGGGTGGCGGCAGGTGGGGGTGCCGGG
CGGGGCGGGGCCGCCTCGGGCCGGGGAGGGCTCGGGGGAGGGGCGCGGCGGCCCCCGGAGCGCCGGCGGC
TGTCGAGGCGCGGCGAGCCGCAGCCATTGCCTTTTATGGTAATCGTGCGAGAGGGCGCAGGGACTTCCTT
TGTCCCAAATCTGTGCGGAGCCGAAATCTGGGAGGCGCCGCCGCACCCCCTCTAGCGGGCGCGGGGCGAA
GCGGTGCGGCGCCGGCAGGAAGGAAATGGGCGGGGAGGGCCTTCGTGCGTCGCCGCGCCGCCGTCCCCTT
CTCCCTCTCCAGCCTCGGGGCTGTCCGCGGGGGGACGGCTGCCTTCGGGGGGGACGGGGCAGGGCGGGGT
TCGGCTTCTGGCGTGTGACCGGCGGCTCTAGAGCCTCTGCTAACCATGTTCATGCCTTCTTCTTTTTCCT
ACAGCTCCTGGGCAACGTGCTGGTTATTGTGCTGTCTCATCATTTTGGCAAAGAATTTGCTAGCGAGCTC
GCGGCCGCAGATCTCTAGTTAAGCTATCAACAAGTTTGTACAAAAAAGCAGGCTCTTTAAAGGAACCAAT
TCAGTCGACTGGATCCACCATGTTCTGCAGTGAAAAGAAATTGCGTGAAGTGGAACGGATAGTGAAAGCC
AATGACCGTGAATATAATGAAAAGTTCCAGTATGCGGATAATCGTATCCACACATCGAAATATAATATTC
TCACCTTCTTGCCAATTAATTTATTTGAACAGTTCCAAAGAGTGGCAAATGCCTATTTTCTTTGCCTTCT
GATTTTACAGCTAATTCCAGAAATTTCCTCCTTGACCTGGTTTACCACCATTGTGCCTTTGGTCCTGGTG
ATAACTATGACAGCTGTCAAAGATGCCACAGATGACTATTTTCGCCACAAGAGTGATAATCAAGTGAATA
ATCGGCAGTCTGAAGTGCTCATCAACAGCAAACTGCAGAATGAAAAATGGATGAATGTCAAAGTGGGAGA
CATCATTAAATTAGAAAATAACCAATTTGTTGCTGCTGATTTACTTCTCCTATCAAGTAGTGAGCCACAT
GGTCTCTGTTATGTTGAAACTGCTGAGCTTGATGGGCAAACGAACCTAAAAGTCCGCCATGCACTATCAG
TTACTTCAGAACTTGGAGCAGATATCAGCAGACTTGCAGGGTTTGATGGGATTGTTGTCTGTGAGGTGCC
TAACAACAAGTTAGATAAATTCATGGGAATCCTTTCTTGGAAAGACAGCAAGCATTCCCTCAACAATGAG
AAGATAATCCTGAGAGGCTGCATCCTGAGAAATACCAGCTGGTGTTTTGGAATGGTTATTTTTGCAGGTC
CTGACACTAAACTAATGCAGAATAGTGGTAAGACAAAGTTTAAAAGGACAAGCATTGATAGATTGATGAA
TACTCTAGTACTATGGATTTTTGGGTTTCTGATATGCTTGGGAATTATTCTTGCAATAGGAAATTCAATC
TGGGAGAGTCAAACTGGGGACCAATTCAGAACTTTCCTCTTTTGGAATGAAGGAGAGAAGAGCTCTGTGT
TCTCCGGATTCTTAACATTCTGGTCATATATTATTATTCTCAATACAGTTGTACCCATTTCCTTATATGT
GAGTGTGGAAGTAATTCGTCTAGGACACAGTTATTTTATAAACTGGGACCGGAAGATGTATTATTCTCGA
AAAGCAATACCTGCAGTGGCTCGAACGACCACGCTCAATGAGGAACTGGGGCAGATTGAGTACATTTTCT
CCGACAAAACGGGTACCCTCACTCAAAACATCATGACCTTTAAAAGATGTTCCATTAATGGGAGAATCTA
TGGTGAAGTACATGATGACCTGGATCAGAAGACAGAAATAACTCAGGAAAAAGAGCCTGTGGATTTCTCA
GTCAAATCTCAAGCGGATAGAGAATTTCAGTTCTTTGACCACCATCTGATGGAATCCATTAAAATGGGTG
ATCCCAAAGTTCATGAATTCCTTAGGTTACTTGCTCTCTGCCACACTGTAATGTCAGAAGAGAATAGCGC
AGGAGAGCTGATTTACCAAGTTCAGTCACCTGATGAAGGGGCTCTAGTGACTGCCGCTAGAAATTTTGGG
TTCATTTTTAAATCCCGGACCCCAGAGACCATAACAATAGAAGAATTGGGAACACTAGTTACTTATCAAT
TACTTGCCTTTTTGGATTTCAACAACACCAGAAAAAGGATGTCTGTCATAGTTCGAAACCCAGAAGGACA
GATAAAGCTTTATTCCAAAGGAGCAGATACTATTCTGTTTGAAAAACTTCATCCTTCCAATGAAGTCCTT
TTGTCTTTGACGTCAGACCACCTCAGTGAATTTGCAGGGGAAGGCCTTCGGACCTTGGCCATCGCATACA
GAGACCTGGATGACAAGTACTTTAAAGAGTGGCATAAGATGCTTGAAGATGCGAATGCTGCCACAGAAGA
GAGGGATGAACGAATAGCTGAGCTATATGAAGAAATTGAAAGAGATTTGATGCTACTAGGTGCCACTGCT
GTAGAAGATAAGTTACAGGAGGGTGTTATTGAAACAGTTACAAGTTTATCACTAGCCAATATTAAGATCT
GGGTCCTAACAGGAGACAAACAAGAAACTGCCATCAACATCGGTTATGCCTGCAACATGCTGACTGACGA
CATGAATGATGTGTTTGTGATAGCAGGGAATAATGCTGTGGAAGTGAGAGAAGAACTCAGGAAAGCAAAA
CAAAATTTGTTTGGACAAAACAGAAATTTTTCCAATGGCCATGTAGTTTGTGAAAAAAAGCAGCAGCTGG
AGTTGGATTCTATTGTAGAAGAAACCATAACAGGAGATTATGCCTTAATCATAAATGGCCACAGTTTGGC
TCATGCCCTAGAAAGTGATGTCAAGAATGATCTCCTAGAACTTGCTTGCATGTGTAAGACTGTAATTTGC
TGCAGGGTCACTCCACTCCAGAAAGCCCAAGTGGTAGAGCTGGTGAAGAAGTACAGAAATGCTGTTACTT
TGGCCATTGGTGATGGAGCCAATGATGTCAGCATGATTAAAAGTGCTCACATTGGTGTTGGCATCAGCGG
CCAGGAAGGATTGCAAGCAGTCTTAGCCAGCGACTATTCATTTGCACAGTTTAGATATCTCCAAAGGCTT
CTCCTTGTTCATGGAAGGTGGTCTTATTTCCGAATGTGCAAATTCTTATGCTATTTCTTCTATAAGAATT
TTGCATTTACACTTGTGCATTTCTGGTTTGGTTTCTTCTGTGGTTTCTCAGCCCAGACTGTTTATGACCA
GTGGTTCATCACCCTTTTTAACATTGTTTACACATCACTGCCTGTTTTAGCCATGGGGATTTTTGACCAG
GATGTGAGTGACCAGAACAGCGTGGACTGTCCCCAGCTCTACAAACCAGGACAGCTGAATCTGCTTTTTA
ACAAGCGTAAATTTTTCATTTGCGTGTTGCATGGAATCTACACCTCATTAGTCCTTTTCTTCATCCCCTA
TGGGGCCTTTTACAACGTGGCTGGAGAAGATGGGCAACATATTGCTGACTACCAGTCCTTTGCAGTTACC
ATGGCCACATCTTTGGTCATTGTGGTCAGTGTGCAGATAGCCTTGGATACCAGTTACTGGACTTTCATTA
ATCACGTCTTCATCTGGGGGAGCATTGCCATTTATTTCTCCATTTTATTTACAATGCACAGTAATGGCAT
CTTTGGCATCTTCCCAAACCAGTTTCCATTTGTTGGTAATGCACGACATTCCCTGACCCAGAAGTGCATC
TGGCTTGTAATTCTCTTAACAACAGTGGCTTCAGTTATGCCAGTGGTGGCATTCAGATTTTTGAAGGTGG
ATTTATACCCAACCCTGAGTGATCAGATCCGCCGGTGGCAGAAGGCTCAAAAGAAGGCAAGGCCTCCAAG
TAGCCGAAGGCCTCGGACCCGCAGGTCAAGCTCAAGAAGGTCTGGATATGCTTTTGCTCACCAAGAAGGC
TATGGAGAGCTTATCACATCTGGAAAAAATATGCGAGCTAAAAATCCACCCCCAACATCAGGGCTGGAAA
AGACACATTATAATAGCACTAGCTGGATTGAAAATTTATGTAAGAAAACCACAGACACCGTGAGCAGCTT
TAGCCAGGATAAAACAGTGAAACTCTCGAGATATCTAGACCCAGCTTTCTTGTACAAAGTGGTTGATCTA
GAGGGCCCGCGGTTCGAACTCGAGGTACCGAATTCGTACCCATACGACGTCCCAGACTACGCTTAATTCA
CTCCTCAGGTGCAGGCTGCCTATCAGAAGGTGGTGGCTGGTGTGGCCAATGCCCTGGCTCACAAATACCA
CTGAGATCGATCTTTTTCCCTCTGCCAAAAATTATGGGGACATCATGAAGCCCCTTGAGCATCTGACTTC
TGGCTAATAAAGGAAATTTATTTTCATTGCAATAGTGTGTTGGAATTTTTTGTGTCTCTCACTCGGAAGG
ACATATGGGAGGGCAAATCATTTAAAACATCAGAATGAGTATTTGGTTTAGAGTTTGGCAACATATGCCC
ATATGCTGGCTGCCATGAACAAAGGTTGGCTATAAAGAGGTCATCAGTATATGAAACAGCCCCCTGCTGT
CCATTCCTTATTCCATAGAAAAGCCTTGACTTGAGGTTAGATTTTTTTTATATTTTGTTTTGTGTTATTT
TTTTCTTTAACATCCCTAAAATTTTCCTTACATGTTTTACTAGCCAGATTTTTCCTCCTCTCCTGACTAC
TCCCAGTCATAGCTGTCCCTCTTCTCTTATGGAGATCCCTCGACCTGCAGCCCAAGCTTGGCGTAATCAT
GGTCATAGCTGTTTCCTGTGTGAAATTGTTATCCGCTCACAATTCCACACAACATACGAGCCGGAAGCAT
AAAGTGTAAAGCCTGGGGTGCCTAATGAGTGAGCTAACTCACATTAATTGCGTTGCGCTCACTGCCCGCT
TTCCAGTCGGGAAACCTGTCGTGCCAGCGGATCCGCATCTCAATTAGTCAGCAACCATAGTCCCGCCCCT
AACTCCGCCCATCCCGCCCCTAACTCCGCCCAGTTCCGCCCATTCTCCGCCCCATGGCTGACTAATTTTT
TTTATTTATGCAGAGGCCGAGGCCGCCTCGGCCTCTGAGCTATTCCAGAAGTAGTGAGGAGGCTTTTTTG
GAGGCCTAGGCTTTTGCAAAAAGCTAACTTGTTTATTGCAGCTTATAATGGTTACAAATAAAGCAATAGC
ATCACAAATTTCACAAATAAAGCATTTTTTTCACTGCATTCTAGTTGTGGTTTGTCCAAACTCATCAATG
TATCTTATCATGTCTGGATCCGCTGCATTAATGAATCGGCCAACGCGCGGGGAGAGGCGGTTTGCGTATT
GGGCGCTCTTCCGCTTCCTCGCTCACTGACTCGCTGCGCTCGGTCGTTCGGCTGCGGCGAGCGGTATCAG
CTCACTCAAAGGCGGTAATACGGTTATCCACAGAATCAGGGGATAACGCAGGAAAGAACATGTGAGCAAA
AGGCCAGCAAAAGGCCAGGAACCGTAAAAAGGCCGCGTTGCTGGCGTTTTTCCATAGGCTCCGCCCCCCT
GACGAGCATCACAAAAATCGACGCTCAAGTCAGAGGTGGCGAAACCCGACAGGACTATAAAGATACCAGG
CGTTTCCCCCTGGAAGCTCCCTCGTGCGCTCTCCTGTTCCGACCCTGCCGCTTACCGGATACCTGTCCGC
CTTTCTCCCTTCGGGAAGCGTGGCGCTTTCTCATAGCTCACGCTGTAGGTATCTCAGTTCGGTGTAGGTC
GTTCGCTCCAAGCTGGGCTGTGTGCACGAACCCCCCGTTCAGCCCGACCGCTGCGCCTTATCCGGTAACT
ATCGTCTTGAGTCCAACCCGGTAAGACACGACTTATCGCCACTGGCAGCAGCCACTGGTAACAGGATTAG
CAGAGCGAGGTATGTAGGCGGTGCTACAGAGTTCTTGAAGTGGTGGCCTAACTACGGCTACACTAGAAGA
ACAGTATTTGGTATCTGCGCTCTGCTGAAGCCAGTTACCTTCGGAAAAAGAGTTGGTAGCTCTTGATCCG
GCAAACAAACCACCGCTGGTAGCGGTGGTTTTTTTGTTTGCAAGCAGCAGATTACGCGCAGAAAAAAAGG
ATCTCAAGAAGATCCTTTGATCTTTTCTACGGGGTCTGACGCTCAGTGGAACGAAAACTCACGTTAAGGG
ATTTTGGTCATGAGATTATCAAAAAGGATCTTCACCTAGATCCTTTTAAATTAAAAATGAAGTTTTAAAT
CAATCTAAAGTATATATGAGTAAACTTGGTCTGACAGTTACCAATGCTTAATCAGTGAGGCACCTATCTC
AGCGATCTGTCTATTTCGTTCATCCATAGTTGCCTGACTCCCCGTCGTGTAGATAACTACGATACGGGAG
GGCTTACCATCTGGCCCCAGTGCTGCAATGATACCGCGAGACCCACGCTCACCGGCTCCAGATTTATCAG
CAATAAACCAGCCAGCCGGAAGGGCCGAGCGCAGAAGTGGTCCTGCAACTTTATCCGCCTCCATCCAGTC
TATTAATTGTTGCCGGGAAGCTAGAGTAAGTAGTTCGCCAGTTAATAGTTTGCGCAACGTTGTTGCCATT
GCTACAGGCATCGTGGTGTCACGCTCGTCGTTTGGTATGGCTTCATTCAGCTCCGGTTCCCAACGATCAA
GGCGAGTTACATGATCCCCCATGTTGTGCAAAAAAGCGGTTAGCTCCTTCGGTCCTCCGATCGTTGTCAG
AAGTAAGTTGGCCGCAGTGTTATCACTCATGGTTATGGCAGCACTGCATAATTCTCTTACTGTCATGCCA
TCCGTAAGATGCTTTTCTGTGACTGGTGAGTACTCAACCAAGTCATTCTGAGAATAGTGTATGCGGCGAC
CGAGTTGCTCTTGCCCGGCGTCAATACGGGATAATACCGCGCCACATAGCAGAACTTTAAAAGTGCTCAT
CATTGGAAAACGTTCTTCGGGGCGAAAACTCTCAAGGATCTTACCGCTGTTGAGATCCAGTTCGATGTAA
CCCACTCGTGCACCCAACTGATCTTCAGCATCTTTTACTTTCACCAGCGTTTCTGGGTGAGCAAAAACAG
GAAGGCAAAATGCCGCAAAAAAGGGAATAAGGGCGACACGGAAATGTTGAATACTCATACTCTTCCTTTT
TCAAT
Features (pLannotate 1.2.2; 24 found; start..end, strand, type, name):
    263..395     +  promoter       HSV TK promoter (fragment): herpes simplex virus thymidine kinase promoter
    400..1203    +  CDS            NeoR/KanR: aminoglycoside phosphotransferase from Tn5; aph(3')-II (or nptII); confers resistance to neomycin, kanamycin, and G418 (Geneticin®)
   1210..1258    +  polyA_signal   HSV TK poly(A) signal: herpes simplex virus thymidine kinase polyadenylation signal (Cole and Stacy, 1985)
   1268..1647    +  enhancer       CMV enhancer: human cytomegalovirus immediate early enhancer
   1649..1703    +  promoter       chicken β-actin promoter (fragment): contains a 21-bp deletion relative to the standard chicken β-actin promoter
   1773..1927    +  promoter       chicken β-actin promoter (fragment): contains a 21-bp deletion relative to the standard chicken β-actin promoter
   1928..2944    +  intron         chimeric intron: chimera between introns from chicken β-actin and rabbit β-globin
   2948..3046    +  CDS            HBB (fragment): HBB_COLGU - Experimental evidence at transcript level: Swiss-Prot protein existence level 2. Involved in oxygen transport from the lung to the various peripheral tissues. From Colobus guereza (Mantled guereza) (Eastern black-and-white colobus monkey).
   3040..3064    +  protein_bind   attB1: mutant version of attB; recombination site for the Gateway® BP reaction BP Clonase™
   3100..6675    +  CDS            ATP8B4: AT8B4_HUMAN - Also known as KIAA1939. Experimental evidence at protein level: Swiss-Prot protein existence level 1. Component of a P4-ATPase flippase complex which catalyzes the hydrolysis of ATP coupled to the transport of aminophospholipids from the outer to the inner leaflet of various membranes and ensures the maintenance of asymmetric distribution of phospholipids. Phospholipid translocation seems also to be implicated in vesicle formation and in uptake of lipid signaling molecules (Probable). From Homo sapiens (Human).
   6689..6713    -  protein_bind   attB2: mutant version of attB; recombination site for the Gateway® BP reaction BP Clonase™
   6787..6861    +  CDS            HBB (fragment): HBB_PONPY - Experimental evidence at transcript level: Swiss-Prot protein existence level 2. Involved in oxygen transport from the lung to the various peripheral tissues. From Pongo pygmaeus (Bornean orangutan).
   6936..6991    +  polyA_signal   β-globin poly(A) signal: rabbit β-globin polyadenylation signal (Gil and Proudfoot, 1987)
   7376..7392    -  protein_bind   lac operator: The lac repressor binds to the lac operator to inhibit transcription in E. coli. This inhibition can be relieved by adding lactose or isopropyl-β-D-thiogalactopyranoside (IPTG). lac repressor encoded by lacI
   7400..7430    -  promoter       lac promoter: promoter for the E. coli lac operon
   7445..7466    -  protein_bind   CAP binding site: CAP binding activates transcription in the presence of cAMP. E. coli catabolite activator protein
   7479..7518    -  CDS            lacI (fragment): lac repressor; lacI; The lac repressor binds to the lac operator to inhibit transcription in E. coli. This inhibition can be relieved by adding lactose or isopropyl-β-D-thiogalactopyranoside (IPTG).
   7525..7547    +  promoter       SV40 promoter (fragment): SV40 enhancer and early promoter
   7571..7706    +  rep_origin     SV40 ori: SV40 origin of replication
   7726..7860    +  polyA_signal   SV40 poly(A) signal: SV40 polyadenylation signal
   7862..7916    -  CDS            lacI (fragment): lac repressor; lacI; The lac repressor binds to the lac operator to inhibit transcription in E. coli. This inhibition can be relieved by adding lactose or isopropyl-β-D-thiogalactopyranoside (IPTG).
   8099..8687    -  rep_origin     ori: high-copy-number ColE1/pMB1/pBR322/pUC origin of replication
   8858..9718    -  CDS            AmpR: β-lactamase; bla; confers resistance to ampicillin, carbenicillin, and related antibiotics
   9719..88      -  promoter       AmpR promoter (across the origin): bla
