[The description below was written by a language model from this plasmid's Addgene catalogue record and pLannotate feature annotations shown in this document.]
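Description:
pCAG/ATP8B4(E170Q)-HA is a 9.7 kb mammalian expression plasmid built on a pCAG backbone and carrying the human P4-ATPase ATP8B4 with an E170Q point mutation. It is maintained in E. coli through a high-copy ColE1/pUC-type origin and an ampicillin resistance gene (β-lactamase) driven by its own promoter. The backbone also contains a neomycin/kanamycin phosphotransferase cassette flanked by an HSV TK promoter fragment and the HSV TK polyadenylation signal, which could in principle support G418 selection of transfected mammalian cells. An SV40 origin is present as well and would allow episomal replication in cells expressing large T antigen.

The ATP8B4 open reading frame is driven by the composite CAG promoter, made up of the CMV immediate-early enhancer, the chicken β-actin promoter and a chimeric β-actin/β-globin intron, and transcripts are terminated by the rabbit β-globin poly(A) signal. The short HBB fragments annotated on either side of the insert are most likely residual β-globin sequence from this expression cassette rather than functional coding regions. The insert was introduced by Gateway recombination and sits between attB1 and attB2 sites. The catalogue entry lists a C-terminal HA epitope tag for detection, although this tag is not separately annotated in the feature table.

ATP8B4 is a component of a phospholipid flippase complex that couples ATP hydrolysis to lipid translocation across membrane leaflets, and the associated work examined flippase activities and substrate specificities of plasma membrane P4-ATPases. The record does not state the functional consequence of E170Q. The depositor notes that a partner plasmid must be co-transfected for the encoded protein to localize correctly in cells.
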