Addgene plasmid #209243: pCAG/ATP8B4(E170Q)-HA
Purpose: Mammalian expression of ATP8B4 mutant E170Q
Depositing lab: Hye-Won Shin. Depositing organization: Kyoto University, Graduate School of Pharmaceutical Sciences. Publication: Phospholipid flippase activities and substrate specificities of human type IV P-type ATPases localized to the plasma membrane. Takatsu H, Tanaka G, Segawa K, Suzuki J, Nagata S, Nakayama K, Shin HW. J Biol Chem. 2014 Nov 28;289(48):33543-56. doi: 10.1074/jbc.M114.593012. Epub 2014 Oct 14. PubMed 25315773.
Backbone
  Vector backbone: pCAG
  Vector type: Mammalian Expression
Growth in bacteria
  Bacterial resistance: Ampicillin, 100 μg/mL
  Growth temperature: 37°C
  Growth strain: DH5alpha
  Copy number: High Copy
Gene/Insert
  Gene/Insert name: ATP8B4
  Species: H. sapiens (human)
  Mutation: E170Q
  Entrez Gene: ATP8B4 (a.k.a. ATPIM, FLJ25418)
  Tag / fusion protein: HA (C terminal on insert)
  Cloning method: Gateway Cloning
Terms and licenses: Academic/Nonprofit Terms; Industry Terms: Not Available to Industry
Depositor comments: The plasmid requires co-transfection with Addgene Plasmid 209223 to ensure the cellular localization of the encoded protein (Takatsu et al., 2011, JBC).
How to cite: pCAG/ATP8B4(E170Q)-HA was a gift from Hye-Won Shin (Addgene plasmid # 209243 ; http://n2t.net/addgene:209243 ; RRID:Addgene_209243)
